Addgene plasmid #191696: pCAG-3xHAtag-SP-PTPRO
Purpose: For expression coding sequencing of PTPRO
Depositing lab: Yuejun Chen. Publication: Human midbrain dopaminergic neuronal differentiation markers predict cell therapy outcomes in a Parkinson's disease model. Xu P, He H, Gao Q, Zhou Y, Wu Z, Zhang X, Sun L, Hu G, Guan Q, You Z, Zhang X, Zheng W, Xiong M, Chen Y. J Clin Invest. 2022 Jul 15;132(14). pii: 156768. doi: 10.1172/JCI156768. PubMed 35700056.
Backbone
  Vector backbone: pCAG-Cre (Plasmid #13775)
  Backbone manufacturer: Connie Cepko
  Vector type: Mammalian Expression
Growth in bacteria
  Bacterial resistance: Ampicillin, 100 μg/mL
  Growth temperature: 37°C
  Growth strain: DH5alpha
  Copy number: High Copy
Gene/Insert
  Gene/Insert name: signal peptide, 3xHAtag and full length coding sequence of PTPRO
  Species: H. sapiens (human)
  Mutation: WT
  Cloning method: Restriction Enzyme; 5′ cloning site Unknown (unknown if destroyed)
Terms and licenses: Academic/Nonprofit Terms; Industry Terms: Not Available to Industry
How to cite: pCAG-3xHAtag-SP-PTPRO was a gift from Yuejun Chen (Addgene plasmid # 191696 ; http://n2t.net/addgene:191696 ; RRID:Addgene_191696)
