[The description below was written by a language model from this plasmid's Addgene catalogue record and pLannotate feature annotations shown in this document.]
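Description:
pCAG-3xHAtag-SP-PTPRO is a mammalian expression plasmid of about 8.5 kb, built on the pCAG-Cre backbone, for expressing epitope-tagged, wild-type human PTPRO (also known as GLEPP1), a receptor-type protein tyrosine phosphatase. It is propagated in E. coli as a high-copy plasmid through a ColE1/pUC-type origin and selected with ampicillin via the β-lactamase gene and its native promoter. No mammalian selection marker is annotated, so the plasmid appears suited mainly to transient transfection. An SV40 origin is present, which could allow episomal amplification in cells expressing large T antigen. The short lac promoter/operator, CAP site and lacI fragments are backbone remnants with no evident role in expression.

The expression cassette has a CAG-type arrangement. The CMV immediate-early enhancer is followed by a chimeric chicken β-actin/rabbit β-globin intron. The gap between these two features is where the chicken β-actin promoter would normally lie, although it is not separately annotated. Downstream, the catalogue entry describes an insert consisting of a signal peptide, a 3xHA tag and the full-length PTPRO coding sequence. The feature table detects only a short fragment of the 3xHA element just upstream of the PTPRO open reading frame and does not annotate a separate signal peptide, so the exact order and junctions of these parts cannot be confirmed from the record. Placing the HA epitopes near the N-terminus alongside a signal peptide would be expected to display the tag on the extracellular side of this transmembrane protein. Transcripts end at a rabbit β-globin polyadenylation signal, preceded by a small globin-derived fragment from the backbone. The stated purpose is simply expression of the PTPRO coding sequence, and the HA tag would permit antibody-based detection of the protein.
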