Features (pLannotate 1.2.2; 17 found; start..end, strand, type, name):
      5..384     +  enhancer       CMV enhancer: human cytomegalovirus immediate early enhancer
    662..1678    +  intron         chimeric intron: chimera between introns from chicken β-actin and rabbit β-globin
   1737..1763    +  CDS            3xHA (fragment): three tandem HA epitope tags
   1830..5471    +  CDS            PTPRO: PTPRO_HUMAN - Also known as GLEPP1, PTPU2. Experimental evidence at protein level: Swiss-Prot protein existence level 1. Possesses tyrosine phosphatase activity. Plays a role in regulating the glomerular pressure/filtration rate relationship through an effect on podocyte structure and function (By similarity). From Homo sapiens (Human).
   5477..5548    +  CDS            HBB (fragment): HBB_PONPY - Experimental evidence at transcript level: Swiss-Prot protein existence level 2. Involved in oxygen transport from the lung to the various peripheral tissues. From Pongo pygmaeus (Bornean orangutan).
   5619..5674    +  polyA_signal   β-globin poly(A) signal: rabbit β-globin polyadenylation signal (Gil and Proudfoot, 1987)
   6059..6075    -  protein_bind   lac operator: The lac repressor binds to the lac operator to inhibit transcription in E. coli. This inhibition can be relieved by adding lactose or isopropyl-β-D-thiogalactopyranoside (IPTG). lac repressor encoded by lacI
   6083..6113    -  promoter       lac promoter: promoter for the E. coli lac operon
   6128..6149    -  protein_bind   CAP binding site: CAP binding activates transcription in the presence of cAMP. E. coli catabolite activator protein
   6162..6201    -  CDS            lacI (fragment): lac repressor; lacI; The lac repressor binds to the lac operator to inhibit transcription in E. coli. This inhibition can be relieved by adding lactose or isopropyl-β-D-thiogalactopyranoside (IPTG).
   6208..6230    +  promoter       SV40 promoter (fragment): SV40 enhancer and early promoter
   6254..6389    +  rep_origin     SV40 ori: SV40 origin of replication
   6409..6543    +  polyA_signal   SV40 poly(A) signal: SV40 polyadenylation signal
   6545..6599    -  CDS            lacI (fragment): lac repressor; lacI; The lac repressor binds to the lac operator to inhibit transcription in E. coli. This inhibition can be relieved by adding lactose or isopropyl-β-D-thiogalactopyranoside (IPTG).
   6782..7370    -  rep_origin     ori: high-copy-number ColE1/pMB1/pBR322/pUC origin of replication
   7541..8401    -  CDS            AmpR: β-lactamase; bla; confers resistance to ampicillin, carbenicillin, and related antibiotics
   8402..8506    -  promoter       AmpR promoter: bla
>Addgene plasmid #191696 | pCAG-3xHAtag-SP-PTPRO | addgene full sequence | sequence record 376912 | Addgene NGS Result
GGTCGACATTGATTATTGACTAGTTATTAATAGTAATCAATTACGGGGTCATTAGTTCATAGCCCATATA
TGGAGTTCCGCGTTACATAACTTACGGTAAATGGCCCGCCTGGCTGACCGCCCAACGACCCCCGCCCATT
GACGTCAATAATGACGTATGTTCCCATAGTAACGCCAATAGGGACTTTCCATTGACGTCAATGGGTGGAG
TATTTACGGTAAACTGCCCACTTGGCAGTACATCAAGTGTATCATATGCCAAGTACGCCCCCTATTGACG
TCAATGACGGTAAATGGCCCGCCTGGCATTATGCCCAGTACATGACCTTATGGGACTTTCCTACTTGGCA
GTACATCTACGTATTAGTCATCGCTATTACCATGGTCGAGGTGAGCCCCACGTTCTGCTTCACTCTCCCC
ATCTCCCCCCCCTCCCCACCCCCAATTTTGTATTTATTTATTTTTTAATTATTTTGTGCAGCGATGGGGG
CGGGGGGGGGGGGGGGGCGCGCCRGGGGGGGGGGGGGGGGGGGGGGGGGGGGGSGGGGSGRGGSGGRGRG
GKGCGGCGGCAGCCAATCAGAGCGGCGCGCTCCGAAAGTTTCCTTTTATGGCGAGGCGGCGGCGGCGGCG
GCCCTATAAAAAGCGAAGCGCGCGGCGGGCGGGAGTCGCTGCGCGCTGCCTTCGCCCCGTGCCCCGCTCC
GCCGCCGCCTCGCGCCGCCCGCCCCGGCTCTGACTGACCGCGTTACTCCCACAGGTGAGCGGGCGGGACG
GCCCTTCTCCTCCGGGCTGTAATTAGCGCTTGGTTTAATGACGGCTTGTTTCTTTTCTGTGGCTGCGTGA
AAGCCTTGAGGGGCTCCGGGAGGGCCCTTTGTGCGGGGGGAGCGGCTCGGGGGGTGCGTGCGTGTGTGTG
TGCGTGGGGAGCGCCGCGTGCGGCTCCGCGCTGCCCGGCGGCTGTGAGCGCTGCGGGCGCGGCGCGGGGC
TTTGTGCGCTCCGCAGTGTGCGCGAGGGGAGCGCGGCCGGGGGCGGTGCCCCGCGGTGCGGGGGGGGCTG
CGAGGGGAACAAAGGCTGCGTGCGGGGTGTGTGCGTGGGGGGGTGAGCAGGGGGTGTGGGCGCGTCGGTC
GGGCTGCAACCCCCCCTGCACCCCCCTCCCCGAGTTGCTGAGCACGGCCCGGCTTCGGGTGCGGGGCTCC
GTACGGGGCGTGGCGCGGGGCTCGCCGTGCCGGGCGGGGGGTGGCGGCAGGTGGGGGTGCCGGGCGGGGC
GGGGCCGCCTCGGGCCGGGGRGGGCTCGGGGGRGGGGCGCGGCGGCCCCCGGAGCGCCGGCGGCTGTCGA
GGCGCGGCGAGCCGCAGCCATTGCCTTTTATGGTAATCGTGCGAGAGGGCGCAGGGACTTCCTTTGTCCC
AAATCTGTGCGGAGCCGAAATCTGGGAGGCGCCGCCGCACCCCCTCTAGCGGGCGCGGGGCGAAGCGGTG
CGGCGCCGGCAGGAAGGAAATGGGCGGGGAGGGCCTTCGTGCGTCGCCGCGCCGCCGTCCCCTTCTCCCT
CTCCAGCCTCGGGGCTGTCCGCGGGGGGACGGCTGCCTTCGGGGGGGACGGGGCAGGGCGGGGTTCGGCT
TCTGGCGTGTGACCGGCGGCTCTAGAGCCTCTGCTAACCATGTTCATGCCTTCTTCTTTTTCCTACAGCT
CCTGGGCAACGTGCTGGTTATTGTGCTGTCTCATCATTTTGGCAAAGGCCACCATGTACCCATACGATGT
TCCAGATTACGCTGGCTATCCCTATGACGTCCCGGACTATGCAGGATCCTATCCATATGACGTTCCAGAT
TACGCTGGGCACCTGCCCACGGGGATACACGGCGCCCGCCGCCTCCTGCCTCTGCTCTGGCTCTTTGTGC
TGTTCAAGAATGCTACAGCTTTCCATGTAACTGTCCAAGATGATAATAACATCGTTGTCTCATTAGAAGC
TTCAGACGTCATCAGTCCAGCATCTGTGTATGTTGTGAAGATAACTGGTGAATCCAAAAATTATTTCTTC
GAATTTGAGGAATTCAACAGCACTTTGCCTCCTCCTGTTATTTTCAAGGCCAGTTATCATGGCCTTTATT
ATATAATCACTCTGGTAGTGGTAAATGGAAATGTGGTGACCAAGCCATCCAGATCAATCACTGTGTTAAC
AAAACCTCTACCTGTAACCAGTGTTTCCATATATGACTATAAACCTTCTCCTGAAACAGGAGTCCTGTTT
GAAATACATTATCCAGAAAAATATAACGTTTTCACAAGAGTGAACATTAGCTACTGGGAAGGTAAAGACT
TCCGGACAATGCTATATAAAGATTTCTTTAAGGGAAAAACAGTATTTAATCACTGGCTGCCAGGAATGTG
TTATAGTAATATCACCTTTCAGCTGGTATCTGAGGCAACTTTTAATAAAAGTACCCTTGTTGAGTACAGT
GGTGTCAGTCACGAACCCAAACAGCACAGAACTGCCCCTTATCCACCTCAAAATATTTCCGTTCGTATCG
TAAACTTGAACAAAAACAACTGGGAAGAACAGAGTGGCAATTTCCCAGAAGAATCCTTCATGAGATCACA
AGATACAATAGGAAAAGAAAAACTCTTCCATTTTACAGAAGAAACCCCTGAAATTCCCTCGGGCAACATT
TCTTCCGGTTGGCCTGATTTTAATAGCAGTGACTATGAAACTACGTCTCAGCCATATTGGTGGGACAGTG
CATCTGCAGCTCCTGAAAGTGAAGATGAATTTGTCAGCGTACTTCCCATGGAATACGAAAATAACAGTAC
ACTCAGTGAGACAGAGAAGTCAACATCAGGCTCTTTCTCCTTTTTCCCTGTGCAAATGATATTGACCTGG
TTACCACCCAAACCACCCACTGCTTTTGATGGGTTCCATATCCATATTGAACGAGAAGAGAACTTTACTG
AATATTTGATGGTGGATGAAGAAGCACATGAATTTGTTGCAGAACTGAAGGAACCTGGGAAATATAAGTT
ATCTGTGACAACCTTTAGTTCCTCAGGATCTTGTGAAACTCGAAAAAGTCAGTCAGCAAAATCACTCAGC
TTTTATATCAGTCCTTCAGGAGAGTGGATTGAAGAACTGACCGAGAAGCCGCAGCACGTGAGTGTCCACG
TTTTAAGCTCAACCACTGCCTTGATGTCCTGGACATCTTCCCAAGAGAACTACAACAGCACCATTGTGTC
TGTGGTGTCGCTGACCTGCCAGAAACAAAAGGAGAGCCAGAGGCTTGAAAAGCAGTACTGCACTCAGGTG
AACTCAAGCAAACCTATTATTGAAAATCTGGTTCCTGGTGCCCAGTACCAGGTTGTAATATACCTAAGGA
AAGGCCCTTTGATTGGACCACCTTCAGATCCTGTGACATTTGCTATTGTTCCCACAGGAATAAAGGATTT
AATGCTCTATCCTTTGGGTCCTACGGCCGTGGTTCTGAGCTGGACCAGACCTTATTTAGGCGTGTTCAGA
AAATACGTGGTTGAAATGTTTTATTTCAACCCTGCTACAATGACATCAGAGTGGACCACCTACTATGAAA
TAGCAGCAACTGTTTCCTTAACTGCATCCGTGAGAATAGCTAATCTGCTGCCAGCATGGTACTACAACTT
CCGGGTTACCATGGTGACGTGGGGAGATCCAGAATTGAGCTGCTGTGACAGCTCTACCATCAGCTTCATA
ACAGCCCCAGTGGCTCCGGAAATCACTTCTGTGGAATATTTCAACAGTCTGTTATATATCAGTTGGACAT
ATGGGGATGATACAACGGACTTGTCCCATTCTAGAATGCTTCACTGGATGGTGGTTGCAGAAGGAAAAAA
GAAAATTAAAAAGAGTGTAACACGCAATGTCATGACTGCAATTCTCAGCTTGCCTCCAGGCGACATCTAT
AACCTCTCAGTAACTGCTTGTACTGAAAGAGGAAGTAATACCTCCATGCTCCGCCTTGTCAAGCTAGAAC
CAGCTCCACCCAAATCACTCTTCGCAGTGAACAAAACCCAGACTTCAGTGACTTTGCTGTGGGTGGAAGA
GGGAGTAGCTGATTTCTTTGAAGTTTTCTGTCAACAAGTTGGCTCCAGTCAGAAAACCAAACTTCAGGAA
CCAGTTGCTGTTTCTTCCCATGTCGTGACCATCTCCAGCCTTCTTCCTGCCACTGCCTACAATTGTAGTG
TCACCAGCTTTAGCCATGACAGCCCCAGTGTCCCTACGTTCATAGCCGTCTCAACAATGGTTACAGAGAT
GAATCCCAATGTGGTAGTGATCTCCGTGCTGGCCATCCTTAGCACACTTTTAATTGGACTGTTGCTTGTT
ACCCTCATTATTCTTAGGAAAAAGCATCTGCAGATGGCTAGGGAGTGTGGAGCTGGTACATTTGTCAATT
TTGCATCCTTAGAGAGGGATGGAAAGCTTCCATACAACTGGCGTAGGAGTATATTTGCTTTCTTAACCCT
GCTACCCTCATGTCTTTGGACTGATTATCTTTTGGCATTTTATATTAATCCTTGGAGTAAAAATGGTTTA
AAGAAGAGGAAACTGACAAACCCGGTTCAACTGGATGACTTTGATGCCTATATTAAGGATATGGCCAAAG
ACTCTGACTATAAATTTTCTCTTCAGTTTGAGGAGTTGAAATTGATTGGACTGGATATCCCACACTTTGC
TGCAGATCTTCCACTGAATCGATGTAAAAACCGTTACACAAACATCCTACCATATGACTTCAGCCGTGTG
AGATTAGTCTCCATGAATGAAGAGGAAGGTGCAGACTACATCAATGCCAACTATATTCCTGGATACAACT
CACCCCAGGAGTATATTGCCACCCAGGGGCCACTGCCTGAAACCAGAAATGACTTCTGGAAGATGGTCCT
GCAACAAAAGTCTCAGATTATTGTCATGCTCACTCAGTGTAATGAGAAAAGGAGGGTGAAATGTGACCAT
TACTGGCCATTCACGGAAGAACCTATAGCCTATGGAGACATCACTGTGGAGATGATTTCAGAGGAAGAGC
AGGACGACTGGGCCTGTAGACACTTCCGGATCAACTATGCTGACGAGATGCAGGATGTGATGCATTTTAA
CTACACTGCATGGCCTGATCATGGTGTGCCCACAGCAAATGCTGCAGAAAGTATCCTGCAGTTTGTACAC
ATGGTCCGACAGCAAGCTACCAAGAGCAAAGGTCCCATGATCATTCACTGCAGTGCTGGCGTGGGACGGA
CAGGAACATTCATTGCCCTGGACAGGCTCTTGCAGCACATTCGGGATCATGAGTTTGTTGACATCTTAGG
GCTGGTGTCAGAAATGAGGTCATACCGGATGTCTATGGTACAGACAGAGGAGCAGTACATTTTTATCCAT
CAGTGTGTGCAACTGATGTGGATGAAGAAGAAGCAGCAGTTCTGCATCAGTGATGTCATATACGAGAATG
TTAGCAAGTCCTAGGCACTCCTCAGGTGCAGGCTGCCTATCAGAAGGTGGTGGCTGGTGTGGCCAATGCC
CTGGCTCACAAATACCACTGAGATCTTTTTCCCTCTGCCAAAAATTATGGGGACATCATGAAGCCCCTTG
AGCATCTGACTTCTGGCTAATAAAGGAAATTTATTTTCATTGCAATAGTGTGTTGGAATTTTTTGTGTCT
CTCACTCGGAAGGACATATGGGAGGGCAAATCATTTAAAACATCAGAATGAGTATTTGGTTTAGAGTTTG
GCAACATATGCCCATATGCTGGCTGCCATGAACAAAGGTTGGCTATAAAGAGGTCATCAGTATATGAAAC
AGCCCCCTGCTGTCCATTCCTTATTCCATAGAAAAGCCTTGACTTGAGGTTAGATTTTTTTTATATTTTG
TTTTGTGTTATTTTTTTCTTTAACATCCCTAAAATTTTCCTTACATGTTTTACTAGCCAGATTTTTCCTC
CTCTCCTGACTACTCCCAGTCATAGCTGTCCCTCTTCTCTTATGGAGATCCCTCGACCTGCAGCCCAAGC
TTGGCGTAATCATGGTCATAGCTGTTTCCTGTGTGAAATTGTTATCCGCTCACAATTCCACACAACATAC
GAGCCGGAAGCATAAAGTGTAAAGCCTGGGGTGCCTAATGAGTGAGCTAACTCACATTAATTGCGTTGCG
CTCACTGCCCGCTTTCCAGTCGGGAAACCTGTCGTGCCAGCGGATCCGCATCTCAATTAGTCAGCAACCA
TAGTCCCGCCCCTAACTCCGCCCATCCCGCCCCTAACTCCGCCCAGTTCCGCCCATTCTCCGCCCCATGG
CTGACTAATTTTTTTTATTTATGCAGAGGCCGAGGCCGCCTCGGCCTCTGAGCTATTCCAGAAGTAGTGA
GGAGGCTTTTTTGGAGGCCTAGGCTTTTGCAAAAAGCTAACTTGTTTATTGCAGCTTATAATGGTTACAA
ATAAAGCAATAGCATCACAAATTTCACAAATAAAGCATTTTTTTCACTGCATTCTAGTTGTGGTTTGTCC
AAACTCATCAATGTATCTTATCATGTCTGGATCCGCTGCATTAATGAATCGGCCAACGCGCGGGGAGAGG
CGGTTTGCGTATTGGGCGCTCTTCCGCTTCCTCGCTCACTGACTCGCTGCGCTCGGTCGTTCGGCTGCGG
CGAGCGGTATCAGCTCACTCAAAGGCGGTAATACGGTTATCCACAGAATCAGGGGATAACGCAGGAAAGA
ACATGTGAGCAAAAGGCCAGCAAAAGGCCAGGAACCGTAAAAAGGCCGCGTTGCTGGCGTTTTTCCATAG
GCTCCGCCCCCCTGACGAGCATCACAAAAATCGACGCTCAAGTCAGAGGTGGCGAAACCCGACAGGACTA
TAAAGATACCAGGCGTTTCCCCCTGGAAGCTCCCTCGTGCGCTCTCCTGTTCCGACCCTGCCGCTTACCG
GATACCTGTCCGCCTTTCTCCCTTCGGGAAGCGTGGCGCTTTCTCATAGCTCACGCTGTAGGTATCTCAG
TTCGGTGTAGGTCGTTCGCTCCAAGCTGGGCTGTGTGCACGAACCCCCCGTTCAGCCCGACCGCTGCGCC
TTATCCGGTAACTATCGTCTTGAGTCCAACCCGGTAAGACACGACTTATCGCCACTGGCAGCAGCCACTG
GTAACAGGATTAGCAGAGCGAGGTATGTAGGCGGTGCTACAGAGTTCTTGAAGTGGTGGCCTAACTACGG
CTACACTAGAAGAACAGTATTTGGTATCTGCGCTCTGCTGAAGCCAGTTACCTTCGGAAAAAGAGTTGGT
AGCTCTTGATCCGGCAAACAAACCACCGCTGGTAGCGGTGGTTTTTTTGTTTGCAAGCAGCAGATTACGC
GCAGAAAAAAAGGATCTCAAGAAGATCCTTTGATCTTTTCTACGGGGTCTGACGCTCAGTGGAACGAAAA
CTCACGTTAAGGGATTTTGGTCATGAGATTATCAAAAAGGATCTTCACCTAGATCCTTTTAAATTAAAAA
TGAAGTTTTAAATCAATCTAAAGTATATATGAGTAAACTTGGTCTGACAGTTACCAATGCTTAATCAGTG
AGGCACCTATCTCAGCGATCTGTCTATTTCGTTCATCCATAGTTGCCTGACTCCCCGTCGTGTAGATAAC
TACGATACGGGAGGGCTTACCATCTGGCCCCAGTGCTGCAATGATACCGCGAGACCCACGCTCACCGGCT
CCAGATTTATCAGCAATAAACCAGCCAGCCGGAAGGGCCGAGCGCAGAAGTGGTCCTGCAACTTTATCCG
CCTCCATCCAGTCTATTAATTGTTGCCGGGAAGCTAGAGTAAGTAGTTCGCCAGTTAATAGTTTGCGCAA
CGTTGTTGCCATTGCTACAGGCATCGTGGTGTCACGCTCGTCGTTTGGTATGGCTTCATTCAGCTCCGGT
TCCCAACGATCAAGGCGAGTTACATGATCCCCCATGTTGTGCAAAAAAGCGGTTAGCTCCTTCGGTCCTC
CGATCGTTGTCAGAAGTAAGTTGGCCGCAGTGTTATCACTCATGGTTATGGCAGCACTGCATAATTCTCT
TACTGTCATGCCATCCGTAAGATGCTTTTCTGTGACTGGTGAGTACTCAACCAAGTCATTCTGAGAATAG
TGTATGCGGCGACCGAGTTGCTCTTGCCCGGCGTCAATACGGGATAATACCGCGCCACATAGCAGAACTT
TAAAAGTGCTCATCATTGGAAAACGTTCTTCGGGGCGAAAACTCTCAAGGATCTTACCGCTGTTGAGATC
CAGTTCGATGTAACCCACTCGTGCACCCAACTGATCTTCAGCATCTTTTACTTTCACCAGCGTTTCTGGG
TGAGCAAAAACAGGAAGGCAAAATGCCGCAAAAAAGGGAATAAGGGCGACACGGAAATGTTGAATACTCA
TACTCTTCCTTTTTCAATATTATTGAAGCATTTATCAGGGTTATTGTCTCATGAGCGGATACATATTTGA
ATGTATTTAGAAAAATAAACAAATAGGGGTTCCGCGCACATTTCCCCGAAAAGTGCCACCTG
