>Addgene plasmid #191696 | pCAG-3xHAtag-SP-PTPRO | depositor partial sequence | sequence record 371580 | PTPRO coding sequence
GGGCACCTGCCCACGGGGATACACGGCGCCCGCCGCCTCCTGCCTCTGCTCTGGCTCTTTGTGCTGTTCA
AGAATGCTACAGCTTTCCATGTAACTGTCCAAGATGATAATAACATCGTTGTCTCATTAGAAGCTTCAGA
CGTCATCAGTCCAGCATCTGTGTATGTTGTGAAGATAACTGGTGAATCCAAAAATTATTTCTTCGAATTT
GAGGAATTCAACAGCACTTTGCCTCCTCCTGTTATTTTCAAGGCCAGTTATCATGGCCTTTATTATATAA
TCACTCTGGTAGTGGTAAATGGAAATGTGGTGACCAAGCCATCCAGATCAATCACTGTGTTAACAAAACC
TCTACCTGTAACCAGTGTTTCCATATATGACTATAAACCTTCTCCTGAAACAGGAGTCCTGTTTGAAATA
CATTATCCAGAAAAATATAACGTTTTCACAAGAGTGAACATTAGCTACTGGGAAGGTAAAGACTTCCGGA
CAATGCTATATAAAGATTTCTTTAAGGGAAAAACAGTATTTAATCACTGGCTGCCAGGAATGTGTTATAG
TAATATCACCTTTCAGCTGGTATCTGAGGCAACTTTTAATAAAAGTACCCTTGTTGAGTACAGTGGTGTC
AGTCACGAACCCAAACAGCACAGAACTGCCCCTTATCCACCTCAAAATATTTCCGTTCGTATCGTAAACT
TGAACAAAAACAACTGGGAAGAACAGAGTGGCAATTTCCCAGAAGAATCCTTCATGAGATCACAAGATAC
AATAGGAAAAGAAAAACTCTTCCATTTTACAGAAGAAACCCCTGAAATTCCCTCGGGCAACATTTCTTCC
GGTTGGCCTGATTTTAATAGCAGTGACTATGAAACTACGTCTCAGCCATATTGGTGGGACAGTGCATCTG
CAGCTCCTGAAAGTGAAGATGAATTTGTCAGCGTACTTCCCATGGAATACGAAAATAACAGTACACTCAG
TGAGACAGAGAAGTCAACATCAGGCTCTTTCTCCTTTTTCCCTGTGCAAATGATATTGACCTGGTTACCA
CCCAAACCACCCACTGCTTTTGATGGGTTCCATATCCATATTGAACGAGAAGAGAACTTTACTGAATATT
TGATGGTGGATGAAGAAGCACATGAATTTGTTGCAGAACTGAAGGAACCTGGGAAATATAAGTTATCTGT
GACAACCTTTAGTTCCTCAGGATCTTGTGAAACTCGAAAAAGTCAGTCAGCAAAATCACTCAGCTTTTAT
ATCAGTCCTTCAGGAGAGTGGATTGAAGAACTGACCGAGAAGCCGCAGCACGTGAGTGTCCACGTTTTAA
GCTCAACCACTGCCTTGATGTCCTGGACATCTTCCCAAGAGAACTACAACAGCACCATTGTGTCTGTGGT
GTCGCTGACCTGCCAGAAACAAAAGGAGAGCCAGAGGCTTGAAAAGCAGTACTGCACTCAGGTGAACTCA
AGCAAACCTATTATTGAAAATCTGGTTCCTGGTGCCCAGTACCAGGTTGTAATATACCTAAGGAAAGGCC
CTTTGATTGGACCACCTTCAGATCCTGTGACATTTGCTATTGTTCCCACAGGAATAAAGGATTTAATGCT
CTATCCTTTGGGTCCTACGGCCGTGGTTCTGAGCTGGACCAGACCTTATTTAGGCGTGTTCAGAAAATAC
GTGGTTGAAATGTTTTATTTCAACCCTGCTACAATGACATCAGAGTGGACCACCTACTATGAAATAGCAG
CAACTGTTTCCTTAACTGCATCCGTGAGAATAGCTAATCTGCTGCCAGCATGGTACTACAACTTCCGGGT
TACCATGGTGACGTGGGGAGATCCAGAATTGAGCTGCTGTGACAGCTCTACCATCAGCTTCATAACAGCC
CCAGTGGCTCCGGAAATCACTTCTGTGGAATATTTCAACAGTCTGTTATATATCAGTTGGACATATGGGG
ATGATACAACGGACTTGTCCCATTCTAGAATGCTTCACTGGATGGTGGTTGCAGAAGGAAAAAAGAAAAT
TAAAAAGAGTGTAACACGCAATGTCATGACTGCAATTCTCAGCTTGCCTCCAGGCGACATCTATAACCTC
TCAGTAACTGCTTGTACTGAAAGAGGAAGTAATACCTCCATGCTCCGCCTTGTCAAGCTAGAACCAGCTC
CACCCAAATCACTCTTCGCAGTGAACAAAACCCAGACTTCAGTGACTTTGCTGTGGGTGGAAGAGGGAGT
AGCTGATTTCTTTGAAGTTTTCTGTCAACAAGTTGGCTCCAGTCAGAAAACCAAACTTCAGGAACCAGTT
GCTGTTTCTTCCCATGTCGTGACCATCTCCAGCCTTCTTCCTGCCACTGCCTACAATTGTAGTGTCACCA
GCTTTAGCCATGACAGCCCCAGTGTCCCTACGTTCATAGCCGTCTCAACAATGGTTACAGAGATGAATCC
CAATGTGGTAGTGATCTCCGTGCTGGCCATCCTTAGCACACTTTTAATTGGACTGTTGCTTGTTACCCTC
ATTATTCTTAGGAAAAAGCATCTGCAGATGGCTAGGGAGTGTGGAGCTGGTACATTTGTCAATTTTGCAT
CCTTAGAGAGGGATGGAAAGCTTCCATACAACTGGCGTAGGAGTATATTTGCTTTCTTAACCCTGCTACC
CTCATGTCTTTGGACTGATTATCTTTTGGCATTTTATATTAATCCTTGGAGTAAAAATGGTTTAAAGAAG
AGGAAACTGACAAACCCGGTTCAACTGGATGACTTTGATGCCTATATTAAGGATATGGCCAAAGACTCTG
ACTATAAATTTTCTCTTCAGTTTGAGGAGTTGAAATTGATTGGACTGGATATCCCACACTTTGCTGCAGA
TCTTCCACTGAATCGATGTAAAAACCGTTACACAAACATCCTACCATATGACTTCAGCCGTGTGAGATTA
GTCTCCATGAATGAAGAGGAAGGTGCAGACTACATCAATGCCAACTATATTCCTGGATACAACTCACCCC
AGGAGTATATTGCCACCCAGGGGCCACTGCCTGAAACCAGAAATGACTTCTGGAAGATGGTCCTGCAACA
AAAGTCTCAGATTATTGTCATGCTCACTCAGTGTAATGAGAAAAGGAGGGTGAAATGTGACCATTACTGG
CCATTCACGGAAGAACCTATAGCCTATGGAGACATCACTGTGGAGATGATTTCAGAGGAAGAGCAGGACG
ACTGGGCCTGTAGACACTTCCGGATCAACTATGCTGACGAGATGCAGGATGTGATGCATTTTAACTACAC
TGCATGGCCTGATCATGGTGTGCCCACAGCAAATGCTGCAGAAAGTATCCTGCAGTTTGTACACATGGTC
CGACAGCAAGCTACCAAGAGCAAAGGTCCCATGATCATTCACTGCAGTGCTGGCGTGGGACGGACAGGAA
CATTCATTGCCCTGGACAGGCTCTTGCAGCACATTCGGGATCATGAGTTTGTTGACATCTTAGGGCTGGT
GTCAGAAATGAGGTCATACCGGATGTCTATGGTACAGACAGAGGAGCAGTACATTTTTATCCATCAGTGT
GTGCAACTGATGTGGATGAAGAAGAAGCAGCAGTTCTGCATCAGTGATGTCATATACGAGAATGTTAGCA
AGTCCTAG
