>Addgene plasmid #191696 | pCAG-3xHAtag-SP-PTPRO | depositor partial sequence | sequence record 371581 | 3xHAtag
TACCCATACGATGTTCCAGATTACGCTGGCTATCCCTATGACGTCCCGGACTATGCAGGATCCTATCCAT
ATGACGTTCCAGATTACGCT
